>Addgene plasmid #110657 | pUCHR-CD5Flag2-P2A-smAID-mClover | depositor full sequence | sequence record 208138 | pUCHR-CD5Flag2-P2A-smAID-mClover sequence 7490 bps
GAATTAAGATATCCTTGATCTGTGGATCTACCACACACAAGGCTACTTCCCTGATTAGCAGAACTACACA
CCAGGGCCAGGGGTCAGATATCCACTGACCTTTGGATGGTGCTACAAGCTAGTACCAGTTGAGCCAGATA
AGGTAGAAGAGGCCAATAAAGGAGAGAACACCAGCTTGTTACACCCTGTGAGCCTGCATGGGATGGATGA
CCCGGAGAGAGAAGTGTTAGAGTGGAGGTTTGACAGCCGCCTAGCATTTCATCACGTGGCCCGAGAGCTG
CATCCGGAGTACTTCAAGAACTGCTGATATCGAGCTTGCTACAAGGGACTTTCCGCTGGGGACTTTCCAG
GGAGGCGTGGCCTGGGCGGGACTGGGGAGTGGCGAGCCCTCAGATCCTGCATATAAGCAGCTGCTTTTTG
CCTGTACTGGGTCTCTCTGGTTAGACCAGATCTGAGCCTGGGAGCTCTCTGGCTAACTAGGGAACCCACT
GCTTAAGCCTCAATAAAGCTTGCCTTGAGTGCTTCAAGTAGTGTGTGCCCGTCTGTTGTGTGACTCTGGT
AACTAGAGATCCCTCAGACCCTTTTAGTCAGTGTGGAAAATCTCTAGCAGTGGCGCCCGAACAGGGACTT
GAAAGCGAAAGGGAAACCAGAGGAGCTCTCTCGACGCAGGACTCGGCTTGCTGAAGCGCGCACGGCAAGA
GGCGAGGGGCGGCGACTGGTGAGTACGCCAAAAATTTTGACTAGCGGAGGCTAGAAGGAGAGAGATGGGT
GCGAGAGCGTCAGTATTAAGCGGGGGAGAATTAGATCGCGATGGGAAAAAATTCGGTTAAGGCCAGGGGG
AAAGAAAAAATATAAATTAAAACATATAGTATGGGCAAGCAGGGAGCTAGAACGATTCGCAGTTAATCCT
GGCCTGTTAGAAACATCAGAAGGCTGTAGACAAATACTGGGACAGCTACAACCATCCCTTCAGACAGGAT
CAGAAGAACTTAGATCATTATATAATACAGTAGCAACCCTCTATTGTGTGCATCAAAGGATAGAGATAAA
AGACACCAAGGAAGCTTTAGACAAGATAGAGGAAGAGCAAAACAAAAGTAAGACCACCGCACAGCAAGCG
GCCGCTGATCTTCAGACCTGGAGGAGGAGATATGAGGGACAATTGGAGAAGTGAATTATATAAATATAAA
GTAGTAAAAATTGAACCATTAGGAGTAGCACCCACCAAGGCAAAGAGAAGAGTGGTGCAGAGAGAAAAAA
GAGCAGTGGGAATAGGAGCTTTGTTCCTTGGGTTCTTGGGAGCAGCAGGAAGCACTATGGGCGCAGCGTC
AATGACGCTGACGGTACAGGCCAGACAATTATTGTCTGGTATAGTGCAGCAGCAGAACAATTTGCTGAGG
GCTATTGAGGCGCAACAGCATCTGTTGCAACTCACAGTCTGGGGCATCAAGCAGCTCCAGGCAAGAATCC
TGGCTGTGGAAAGATACCTAAAGGATCAACAGCTCCTGGGGATTTGGGGTTGCTCTGGAAAACTCATTTG
CACCACTGCTGTGCCTTGGAATGCTAGTTGGAGTAATAAATCTCTGGAACAGATTTGGAATCACACGACC
TGGATGGAGTGGGACAGAGAAATTAACAATTACACAAGCTTAATACACTCCTTAATTGAAGAATCGCAAA
ACCAGCAAGAAAAGAATGAACAAGAATTATTGGAATTAGATAAATGGGCAAGTTTGTGGAATTGGTTTAA
CATAACAAATTGGCTGTGGTATATAAAATTATTCATAATGATAGTAGGAGGCTTGGTAGGTTTAAGAATA
GTTTTTGCTGTACTTTCTATAGTGAATAGAGTTAGGCAGGGATATTCACCATTATCGTTTCAGACCCACC
TCCCAACCCCGAGGGGACCCGACAGGCCCGAAGGAATAGAAGAAGAAGGTGGAGAGAGAGACAGAGACAG
ATCCATTCGATTAGTGAACGGATCTCGACGGTATCGGACCCTCGAGACAAATGGCAGTATTCATCCACAA
TTTTAAAAGAAAAGGGGGGATTGGGGGGTACAGTGCAGGGGAAAGAATAGTAGACATAATAGCAACAGAC
ATACAAACTAAAGAATTACAAAAACAAATTACAAAAATTCAAAATTTTCGGGTTTATTACAGGGACAGCA
GAAATCCACTTTGGGTCCGATAAGCTTGGGAGTTCCGCGTTACATAACTTACGGTAAATGGCCCGCCTGG
CTGACCGCCCAACGACCCCCGCCCATTGACGTCAATAATGACGTATGTTCCCATAGTAACGCCAATAGGG
ACTTTCCATTGACGTCAATGGGTGGAGTATTTACGGTAAACTGCCCACTTGGCAGTACATCAAGTGTATC
ATATGCCAAGTACGCCCCCTATTGACGTCAATGACGGTAAATGGCCCGCCTGGCATTATGCCCAGTACAT
GACCTTACGGGACTTTCCTACTTGGCAGTACATCTACGTATTAGTCATCGCTATTACCATGGTGATGCGG
TTTTGGCAGTACATCAATGGGCGTGGATAGCGGTTTGACTCACGGGATTTCCAAGTCTCCACCCCATTGA
CGTCAATGGGAGTTTGTTTTGGCACCAAAATCAACGGGACTTCCAAAATGTCGTAACAACTCCGCCCCAT
TGACGCAAATGGGCGGTAGGCGTGTACGGTGGGAGGTCTATATAAGCAGAGCTCGTTTAGTGAACCGTCA
GATCGCCTGGAGACGCCATCCACGCTGTTTTGACCTCCATAGAAGACACCGGGACCGATCCAGCCTCCCA
AGCTTCGAATTCGCAGGTCGACCACCATGAAGCGCTTCCTCTTCCTCCTACTCACCATCAGCCTCCTGGT
TATGGTACAGATACAAACTGGACTCTCAGGACAAAACGACACCGACTACAAAGACGATGACGACAAGTCA
GCATCCAGCAACATAAGCGGAGGCATTTTCCTTTTCTTCGTGGCCAATGCCATAATCCACCTCTTCTGCT
TCAGTGGATCCGGCGCAACAAACTTCTCTCTGCTGAAACAAGCCGGAGATGTCGAAGAGAATCCTGGACC
GGCCAAACCTCCGGCCAAGGCACAAGTTGTGGGATGGCCACCGGTGAGATCATACCGGAAGAACGTGATG
GTTTCCTGCCAAAAATCAAGCGGTGGCCCGGAGGCGGCGGCGTTCGTGAAAGTAGCTAGCGTGAGCAAGG
GCGAGGAGCTGTTCACCGGGGTGGTGCCCATCCTGGTCGAGCTGGACGGCGACGTAAACGGCCACAAGTT
CAGCGTCCGCGGCGAGGGCGAGGGCGATGCCACCAACGGCAAGCTGACCCTGAAGTTCATCTGCACCACC
GGCAAGCTGCCCGTGCCCTGGCCCACCCTCGTGACCACCTTCGGCTACGGCGTGGCCTGCTTCAGCCGCT
ACCCCGACCACATGAAGCAGCACGACTTCTTCAAGTCCGCCATGCCCGAAGGCTACGTCCAGGAGCGCAC
CATCTCTTTCAAGGACGACGGTACCTACAAGACCCGCGCCGAGGTGAAGTTCGAGGGCGACACCCTGGTG
AACCGCATCGAGCTGAAGGGCATCGACTTCAAGGAGGACGGCAACATCCTGGGGCACAAGCTGGAGTACA
ACTTCAACAGCCACAACGTCTATATCACGGCCGACAAGCAGAAGAACGGCATCAAGGCTAACTTCAAGAT
CCGCCACAACGTTGAGGACGGCAGCGTGCAGCTCGCCGACCACTACCAGCAGAACACCCCCATCGGCGAC
GGCCCCGTGCTGCTGCCCGACAACCACTACCTGAGCCATCAGTCCAAGCTGAGCAAAGACCCCAACGAGA
AGCGCGATCACATGGTCCTGCTGGAGTTCGTGACCGCCGCCGGGATTACACATGGCATGGACGAGCTGTA
CAAGTAAGCTCGAGTACCTTTAAGACCAATGACTTACAAGGCAGCTGTAGATCTTAGCCACTTTTTAAAA
GAAAAGGGGGGACTGGAAGGGCTAATTCACTCCCAACGAAGACAAGATATCCTTGATCTGTGGATCTACC
ACACACAAGGCTACTTCCCTGATTGGCAGAACTACACACCAGGGCCAGGGATCAGATATCCACTGACCTT
TGGATGGTGCTACAAGCTAGTACCAGTTGAGCAAGAGAAGGTAGAAGAAGCCAATGAAGGAGAGAACACC
CGCTTGTTACACCCTGTGAGCCTGCATGGGATGGATGACCCGGAGAGAGAAGTATTAGAGTGGAGGTTTG
ACAGCCGCCTAGCATTTCATCACATGGCCCGAGAGCTGCATCCGGAGTACTTCAAGAACTGCTGACATCG
AGCTTGCTACAAGGGACTTTCCGCTGGGGACTTTCCAGGGAGGCGTGGCCTGGGCGGGACTGGGGAGTGG
CGAGCCCTCAGATGCTGCATATAAGCAGCTGCTTTTTGCTTGTACTGGGTCTCTCTGGTTAGACCAGATC
TGAGCCTGGGAGCTCTCTGGCTAACTAGGGAACCCACTGCTTAAGCCTCAATAAAGCTTGCCTTGAGTGC
TTCAAGTAGTGTGTGCCCGTCTGTTGTGTGACTCTGGTAACTAGAGATCCCTCAGACCCTTTTAGTCAGT
GTGGAAAATCTCTAGCAGGATCCTCTAGAGTCGACCTGCAGGCATGCAAGCTTGGCGTAATCATGGTCAT
AGCTGTTTCCTGTGTGAAATTGTTATCCGCTCACAATTCCACACAACATACGAGCCGGAAGCATAAAGTG
TAAAGCCTGGGGTGCCTAATGAGTGAGCTAACTCACATTAATTGCGTTGCGCTCACTGCCCGCTTTCCAG
TCGGGAAACCTGTCGTGCCAGCTGCATTAATGAATCGGCCAACGCGCGGGGAGAGGCGGTTTGCGTATTG
GGCGCTCTTCCGCTTCCTCGCTCACTGACTCGCTGCGCTCGGTCGTTCGGCTGCGGCGAGCGGTATCAGC
TCACTCAAAGGCGGTAATACGGTTATCCACAGAATCAGGGGATAACGCAGGAAAGAACATGCATCTCAAT
TAGTCAGCAACCATAGTCCCGCCCCTAACTCCGCCCATCCCGCCCCTAACTCCGCCCAGTTCCGCCCATT
CTCCGCCCCATGGCTGACTAATTTTTTTTATTTATGCAGAGGCCGAGGCCGCCTCGGCCTCTGAGCTATT
CCAGAAGTAGTGAGGAGGCTTTTTTGGAGGCCTAGCATGTGAGCAAAAGGCCAGCAAAAGGCCAGGAACC
GTAAAAAGGCCGCGTTGCTGGCGTTTTTCCATAGGCTCCGCCCCCCTGACGAGCATCACAAAAATCGACG
CTCAAGTCAGAGGTGGCGAAACCCGACAGGACTATAAAGATACCAGGCGTTTCCCCCTGGAAGCTCCCTC
GTGCGCTCTCCTGTTCCGACCCTGCCGCTTACCGGATACCTGTCCGCCTTTCTCCCTTCGGGAAGCGTGG
CGCTTTCTCATAGCTCACGCTGTAGGTATCTCAGTTCGGTGTAGGTCGTTCGCTCCAAGCTGGGCTGTGT
GCACGAACCCCCCGTTCAGCCCGACCGCTGCGCCTTATCCGGTAACTATCGTCTTGAGTCCAACCCGGTA
AGACACGACTTATCGCCACTGGCAGCAGCCACTGGTAACAGGATTAGCAGAGCGAGGTATGTAGGCGGTG
CTACAGAGTTCTTGAAGTGGTGGCCTAACTACGGCTACACTAGAAGGACAGTATTTGGTATCTGCGCTCT
GCTGAAGCCAGTTACCTTCGGAAAAAGAGTTGGTAGCTCTTGATCCGGCAAACAAACCACCGCTGGTAGC
GGTGGTTTTTTTGTTTGCAAGCAGCAGATTACGCGCAGAAAAAAAGGATCTCAAGAAGATCCTTTGATCT
TTTCTACGGGGTCTGACGCTCAGTGGAACGAAAACTCACGTTAAGGGATTTTGGTCATGAGATTATCAAA
AAGGATCTTCACCTAGATCCTTTTAAATTAAAAATGAAGTTTTAAATCAATCTAAAGTATATATGAGTAA
ACTTGGTCTGACAGTTACCAATGCTTAATCAGTGAGGCACCTATCTCAGCGATCTGTCTATTTCGTTCAT
CCATAGTTGCCTGACTCCCCGTCGTGTAGATAACTACGATACGGGAGGGCTTACCATCTGGCCCCAGTGC
TGCAATGATACCGCGAGACCCACGCTCACCGGCTCCAGATTTATCAGCAATAAACCAGCCAGCCGGAAGG
GCCGAGCGCAGAAGTGGTCCTGCAACTTTATCCGCCTCCATCCAGTCTATTAATTGTTGCCGGGAAGCTA
GAGTAAGTAGTTCGCCAGTTAATAGTTTGCGCAACGTTGTTGCCATTGCTACAGGCATCGTGGTGTCACG
CTCGTCGTTTGGTATGGCTTCATTCAGCTCCGGTTCCCAACGATCAAGGCGAGTTACATGATCCCCCATG
TTGTGCAAAAAAGCGGTTAGCTCCTTCGGTCCTCCGATCGTTGTCAGAAGTAAGTTGGCCGCAGTGTTAT
CACTCATGGTTATGGCAGCACTGCATAATTCTCTTACTGTCATGCCATCCGTAAGATGCTTTTCTGTGAC
TGGTGAGTACTCAACCAAGTCATTCTGAGAATAGTGTATGCGGCGACCGAGTTGCTCTTGCCCGGCGTCA
ATACGGGATAATACCGCGCCACATAGCAGAACTTTAAAAGTGCTCATCATTGGAAAACGTTCTTCGGGGC
GAAAACTCTCAAGGATCTTACCGCTGTTGAGATCCAGTTCGATGTAACCCACTCGTGCACCCAACTGATC
TTCAGCATCTTTTACTTTCACCAGCGTTTCTGGGTGAGCAAAAACAGGAAGGCAAAATGCCGCAAAAAAG
GGAATAAGGGCGACACGGAAATGTTGAATACTCATACTCTTCCTTTTTCAATATTATTGAAGCATTTATC
AGGGTTATTGTCTCATGAGCGGATACATATTTGAATGTATTTAGAAAAATAAACAAATAGGGGTTCCGCG
CACATTTCCCCGAAAAGTGCCACCTGACGTCTAAGAAACCATTATTATCATGACATTAACCTATAAAAAT
AGGCGTATCACGAGGCCCTTTCGTCTCGCGCGTTTCGGTGATGACGGTGAAAACCTCTGACACATGCAGC
TCCCGGAGACGGTCACAGCTTGTCTGTAAGCGGATGCCGGGAGCAGACAAGCCCGTCAGGGCGCGTCAGC
GGGTGTTGGCGGGTGTCGGGGCTGGCTTAACTATGCGGCATCAGAGCAGATTGTACTGAGAGTGCACCAT
ATGCGGTGTGAAATACCGCACAGATGCGTAAGGAGAAAATACCGCATCAGGCGCCATTCGCCATTCAGGC
TGCGCAACTGTTGGGAAGGGCGATCGGTGCGGGCCTCTTCGCTATTACGCCAGCTGGCGAAAGGGGGATG
TGCTGCAAGGCGATTAAGTTGGGTAACGCCAGGGTTTTCCCAGTCACGACGTTGTAAAACGACGGCCAGT
Features (pLannotate 1.2.2; 28 found; start..end, strand, type, name):
      8..304     +  CDS            nef (fragment): NEF_HV1BR - Experimental evidence at protein level: Swiss-Prot protein existence level 1. Extracellular Nef protein targets CD4(+) T-lymphocytes for apoptosis by interacting with CXCR4 surface receptors (PubMed:14990729). From Human immunodeficiency virus type 1 group M subtype B (isolate BRU/LAI) (HIV-1).
    352..609     +  LTR            5' LTR (truncated): truncated 5' long terminal repeat (LTR) from HIV-1
    656..781     +  misc_feature   HIV-1 Ψ: packaging signal of human immunodeficiency virus type 1
    765..1128    +  CDS            HIV-1 gag (fragment): gag protein from human immunodeficiency virus 1; gag
   1274..1507    +  misc_feature   RRE: The Rev response element (RRE) of HIV-1 allows for Rev-dependent mRNA export from the nucleus to the cytoplasm.
   1884..1984    +  CDS            Rev (fragment): human immunodeficiency virus 1 (HIV-1) Rev protein; rev; enhances nuclear export of unspliced and incompletely spliced viral mRNAs
   2031..2148    +  misc_feature   cPPT/CTS: central polypurine tract and central termination sequence of HIV-1
   2208..2511    +  enhancer       CMV enhancer: human cytomegalovirus immediate early enhancer
   2583..2600    -  promoter       CMV promoter (fragment): human cytomegalovirus (CMV) immediate early promoter
   2662..2713    +  promoter       CMVd2 promoter: truncated human cytomegalovirus (CMV) immediate early promoter that yields moderately reduced expression relative to the full-length promoter
   2827..3015    +  CDS            CD52: CD52_HUMAN - Also known as CDW52, HE5. Experimental evidence at protein level: Swiss-Prot protein existence level 1. May play a role in carrying and orienting carbohydrate, as well as having a more specific role. From Homo sapiens (Human).
   3082..3200    +  CDS            mini-AID (fragment): minimal degron from the auxin-responsive IAA17 protein of Arabidopsis thaliana (Kubota et al., 2013) acts as an auxin-inducible degron (AID) in the presence of TIR1
   3211..3927    +  CDS            mClover3: bright green-yellow fluorescent protein derived from mClover2, with improved photostability (Bajar et al., 2003) mammalian codon-optimized
   3931..4332    +  CDS            nef (fragment): NEF_HV112 - Experimental evidence at protein level: Swiss-Prot protein existence level 1. Extracellular Nef protein targets CD4(+) T-lymphocytes for apoptosis by interacting with CXCR4 surface receptors. From Human immunodeficiency virus type 1 group M subtype B (isolate PCV12) (HIV-1).
   4457..4637    +  LTR            5' LTR (truncated): truncated 5' long terminal repeat (LTR) from HIV-1
   4638..4673    +  misc_feature   MCS (fragment): pUC18/19 multiple cloning site
   4710..4726    -  protein_bind   lac operator: The lac repressor binds to the lac operator to inhibit transcription in E. coli. This inhibition can be relieved by adding lactose or isopropyl-β-D-thiogalactopyranoside (IPTG). lac repressor encoded by lacI
   4734..4764    -  promoter       lac promoter: promoter for the E. coli lac operon
   4779..4800    -  protein_bind   CAP binding site: CAP binding activates transcription in the presence of cAMP. E. coli catabolite activator protein
   4813..4905    -  CDS            lacI (fragment): lac repressor; lacI; The lac repressor binds to the lac operator to inhibit transcription in E. coli. This inhibition can be relieved by adding lactose or isopropyl-β-D-thiogalactopyranoside (IPTG).
   4907..5031    -  rep_origin     RSF ori (fragment): Plasmids containing the RSF 1030 origin of replication can be propagated in E. coli cells that contain additional plasmids with compatible origins.
   5077..5212    +  rep_origin     SV40 ori: SV40 origin of replication
   5276..5864    -  rep_origin     ori: high-copy-number ColE1/pMB1/pBR322/pUC origin of replication
   6035..6895    -  CDS            AmpR: β-lactamase; bla; confers resistance to ampicillin, carbenicillin, and related antibiotics
   6896..7000    -  promoter       AmpR promoter: bla
   7095..7130    +  CDS            rop (fragment): Rop protein, which maintains plasmids at low copy number; rop
   7232..7331    +  misc_feature   bom (fragment): basis of mobility region from pBR322
   7337..4       -  CDS            lacZα (fragment) (across the origin): LacZα fragment of β-galactosidase; lacZ fragment
