>Addgene plasmid #110657 | pUCHR-CD5Flag2-P2A-smAID-mClover | addgene full sequence | sequence record 214589 | Addgene NGS Result
GAATTGATATCCTTGATCTGTGGATCTACCACACACAAGGCTACTTCCCTGATTAGCAGAACTACACACC
AGGGCCAGGGGTCAGATATCCACTGACCTTTGGATGGTGCTACAAGCTAGTACCAGTTGAGCCAGATAAG
GTAGAAGAGGCCAATAAAGGAGAGAACACCAGCTTGTTACACCCTGTGAGCCTGCATGGGATGGATGACC
CGGAGAGAGAAGTGTTAGAGTGGAGGTTTGACAGCCGCCTAGCATTTCATCACGTGGCCCGAGAGCTGCA
TCCGGAGTACTTCAAGAACTGCTGATATCGAGCTTGCTACAAGGGACTTTCCGCTGGGGACTTTCCAGGG
AGGCGTGGCCTGGGCGGGACTGGGGAGTGGCGAGCCCTCAGATCCTGCATATAAGCAGCTGCTTTTTGCC
TGTACTGGGTCTCTCTGGTTAGACCAGATCTGAGCCTGGGAGCTCTCTGGCTAACTAGGGAACCCACTGC
TTAAGCCTCAATAAAGCTTGCCTTGAGTGCTTCAAGTAGTGTGTGCCCGTCTGTTGTGTGACTCTGGTAA
CTAGAGATCCCTCAGACCCTTTTAGTCAGTGTGGAAAATCTCTAGCAGTGGCGCCCGAACAGGGACTTGA
AAGCGAAAGGGAAACCAGAGGAGCTCTCTCGACGCAGGACTCGGCTTGCTGAAGCGCGCACGGCAAGAGG
CGAGGGGCGGCGACTGGTGAGTACGCCAAAAATTTTGACTAGCGGAGGCTAGAAGGAGAGAGATGGGTGC
GAGAGCGTCAGTATTAAGCGGGGGAGAATTAGATCGCGATGGGAAAAAATTCGGTTAAGGCCAGGGGGAA
AGAAAAAATATAAATTAAAACATATAGTATGGGCAAGCAGGGAGCTAGAACGATTCGCAGTTAATCCTGG
CCTGTTAGAAACATCAGAAGGCTGTAGACAAATACTGGGACAGCTACAACCATCCCTTCAGACAGGATCA
GAAGAACTTAGATCATTATATAATACAGTAGCAACCCTCTATTGTGTGCATCAAAGGATAGAGATAAAAG
ACACCAAGGAAGCTTTAGACAAGATAGAGGAAGAGCAAAACAAAAGTAAGACCACCGCACAGCAAGCGGC
CGCTGATCTTCAGACCTGGAGGAGGAGATATGAGGGACAATTGGAGAAGTGAATTATATAAATATAAAGT
AGTAAAAATTGAACCATTAGGAGTAGCACCCACCAAGGCAAAGAGAAGAGTGGTGCAGAGAGAAAAAAGA
GCAGTGGGAATAGGAGCTTTGTTCCTTGGGTTCTTGGGAGCAGCAGGAAGCACTATGGGCGCAGCGTCAA
TGACGCTGACGGTACAGGCCAGACAATTATTGTCTGGTATAGTGCAGCAGCAGAACAATTTGCTGAGGGC
TATTGAGGCGCAACAGCATCTGTTGCAACTCACAGTCTGGGGCATCAAGCAGCTCCAGGCAAGAATCCTG
GCTGTGGAAAGATACCTAAAGGATCAACAGCTCCTGGGGATTTGGGGTTGCTCTGGAAAACTCATTTGCA
CCACTGCTGTGCCTTGGAATGCTAGTTGGAGTAATAAATCTCTGGAACAGATTTGGAATCACACGACCTG
GATGGAGTGGGACAGAGAAATTAACAATTACACAAGCTTAATACACTCCTTAATTGAAGAATCGCAAAAC
CAGCAAGAAAAGAATGAACAAGAATTATTGGAATTAGATAAATGGGCAAGTTTGTGGAATTGGTTTAACA
TAACAAATTGGCTGTGGTATATAAAATTATTCATAATGATAGTAGGAGGCTTGGTAGGTTTAAGAATAGT
TTTTGCTGTACTTTCTATAGTGAATAGAGTTAGGCAGGGATATTCACCATTATCGTTTCAGACCCACCTC
CCAACCCCGAGGGGACCCGACAGGCCCGAAGGAATAGAAGAAGAAGGTGGAGAGAGAGACAGAGACAGAT
CCATTCGATTAGTGAACGGATCTCGACGGTATCGGACCCTCGAGACAAATGGCAGTATTCATCCACAATT
TTAAAAGAAAAGGGGGGATTGGGGGGTACAGTGCAGGGGAAAGAATAGTAGACATAATAGCAACAGACAT
ACAAACTAAAGAATTACAAAAACAAATTACAAAAATTCAAAATTTTCGGGTTTATTACAGGGACAGCAGA
AATCCACTTTGGGTCCGATAAGCTTGGGAGTTCCGCGTTACATAACTTACGGTAAATGGCCCGCCTGGCT
GACCGCCCAACGACCCCCGCCCATTGACGTCAATAATGACGTATGTTCCCATAGTAACGCCAATAGGGAC
TTTCCATTGACGTCAATGGGTGGAGTATTTACGGTAAACTGCCCACTTGGCAGTACATCAAGTGTATCAT
ATGCCAAGTACGCCCCCTATTGACGTCAATGACGGTAAATGGCCCGCCTGGCATTATGCCCAGTACATGA
CCTTATGGGACTTTCCTACTTGGCAGTACATCTACGTATTAGTCATCGCTATTACCATGGTGATGCGGTT
TTGGCAGTACATCAATGGGCGTGGATAGCGGTTTGACTCACGGGGATTTCCAAGTCTCCACCCCATTGAC
GTCAATGGGAGTTTGTTTTGGCACCAAAATCAACGGGACTTTCCAAAATGTCGTAACAACTCCGCCCCAT
TGACGCAAATGGGCGGTAGGCGTGTACGGTGGGAGGTCTATATAAGCAGAGCTCGTTTAGTGAACCGTCA
GATCGCCTGGAGACGCCATCCACGCTGTTTTGACCTCCATAGAAGACACCGGGACCGATCCAGCCTCCGA
ATTCGCAGGTCGACCACCATGAAGCGCTTCCTCTTCCTCCTACTCACCATCAGCCTCCTGGTTATGGTAC
AGATACAAACTGGACTCTCAGGACAAAACGACACCGACTACAAAGACGATGACGACAAGTCAGCATCCAG
CAACATAAGCGGAGGCATTTTCCTTTTCTTCGTGGCCAATGCCATAATCCACCTCTTCTGCTTCAGTGGA
TCCGGCGCAACAAACTTCTCTCTGCTGAAACAAGCCGGAGATGTCGAAGAGAATCCTGGACCGGCCAAAC
CTCCGGCCAAGGCACAAGTTGTGGGATGGCCACCGGTGAGATCATACCGGAAGAACGTGATGGTTTCCTG
CCAAAAATCAAGCGGTGGCCCGGAGGCGGCGGCGTTCGTGAAAGTAGCTAGCGTGAGCAAGGGCGAGGAG
CTGTTCACCGGGGTGGTGCCCATCCTGGTCGAGCTGGACGGCGACGTAAACGGCCACAAGTTCAGCGTCC
GCGGCGAGGGCGAGGGCGATGCCACCAACGGCAAGCTGACCCTGAAGTTCATCTGCACCACCGGCAAGCT
GCCCGTGCCCTGGCCCACCCTCGTGACCACCTTCGGCTACGGCGTGGCCTGCTTCAGCCGCTACCCCGAC
CACATGAAGCAGCACGACTTCTTCAAGTCCGCCATGCCCGAAGGCTACGTCCAGGAGCGCACCATCTCTT
TCAAGGACGACGGTACCTACAAGACCCGCGCCGAGGTGAAGTTCGAGGGCGACACCCTGGTGAACCGCAT
CGAGCTGAAGGGCATCGACTTCAAGGAGGACGGCAACATCCTGGGGCACAAGCTGGAGTACAACTTCAAC
AGCCACAACGTCTATATCACGGCCGACAAGCAGAAGAACGGCATCAAGGCTAACTTCAAGATCCGCCACA
ACGTTGAGGACGGCAGCGTGCAGCTCGCCGACCACTACCAGCAGAACACCCCCATCGGCGACGGCCCCGT
GCTGCTGCCCGACAACCACTACCTGAGCCATCAGTCCAAGCTGAGCAAAGACCCCAACGAGAAGCGCGAT
CACATGGTCCTGCTGGAGTTCGTGACCGCCGCCGGGATTACACATGGCATGGACGAGCTGTACAAGTAAG
CTCGAGTACCTTTAAGACCAATGACTTACAAGGCAGCTGTAGATCTTAGCCACTTTTTAAAAGAAAAGGG
GGGACTGGAAGGGCTAATTCACTCCCAACGAAGACAAGATATCCTTGATCTGTGGATCTACCACACACAA
GGCTACTTCCCTGATTGGCAGAACTACACACCAGGGCCAGGGATCAGATATCCACTGACCTTTGGATGGT
GCTACAAGCTAGTACCAGTTGAGCAAGAGAAGGTAGAAGAAGCCAATGAAGGAGAGAACACCCGCTTGTT
ACACCCTGTGAGCCTGCATGGGATGGATGACCCGGAGAGAGAAGTATTAGAGTGGAGGTTTGACAGCCGC
CTAGCATTTCATCACATGGCCCGAGAGCTGCATCCGGAGTACTTCAAGAACTGCTGACATCGAGCTTGCT
ACAAGGGACTTTCCGCTGGGGACTTTCCAGGGAGGCGTGGCCTGGGCGGGACTGGGGAGTGGCGAGCCCT
CAGATGCTGCATATAAGCAGCTGCTTTTTGCTTGTACTGGGTCTCTCTGGTTAGACCAGATCTGAGCCTG
GGAGCTCTCTGGCTAACTAGGGAACCCACTGCTTAAGCCTCAATAAAGCTTGCCTTGAGTGCTTCAAGTA
GTGTGTGCCCGTCTGTTGTGTGACTCTGGTAACTAGAGATCCCTCAGACCCTTTTAGTCAGTGTGGAAAA
TCTCTAGCAGGATCCTCTAGAGTCGACCTGCAGGCATGCAAGCTTGGCGTAATCATGGTCATAGCTGTTT
CCTGTGTGAAATTGTTATCCGCTCACAATTCCACACAACATACGAGCCGGAAGCATAAAGTGTAAAGCCT
GGGGTGCCTAATGAGTGAGCTAACTCACATTAATTGCGTTGCGCTCACTGCCCGCTTTCCAGTCGGGAAA
CCTGTCGTGCCAGCTGCATTAATGAATCGGCCAACGCGCGGGGAGAGGCGGTTTGCGTATTGGGCGCTCT
TCCGCTTCCTCGCTCACTGACTCGCTGCGCTCGGTCGTTCGGCTGCGGCGAGCGGTATCAGCTCACTCAA
AGGCGGTAATACGGTTATCCACAGAATCAGGGGATAACGCAGGAAAGAACATGCATCTCAATTAGTCAGC
AACCATAGTCCCGCCCCTAACTCCGCCCATCCCGCCCCTAACTCCGCCCAGTTCCGCCCATTCTCCGCCC
CATGGCTGACTAATTTTTTTTATTTATGCAGAGGCCGAGGCCGCCTCGGCCTCTGAGCTATTCCAGAAGT
AGTGAGGAGGCTTTTTTGGAGGCCTAGATGTGAGCAAAAGGCCAGCAAAAGGCCAGGAACCGTAAAAAGG
CCGCGTTGCTGGCGTTTTTCCATAGGCTCCGCCCCCCTGACGAGCATCACAAAAATCGACGCTCAAGTCA
GAGGTGGCGAAACCCGACAGGACTATAAAGATACCAGGCGTTTCCCCCTGGAAGCTCCCTCGTGCGCTCT
CCTGTTCCGACCCTGCCGCTTACCGGATACCTGTCCGCCTTTCTCCCTTCGGGAAGCGTGGCGCTTTCTC
ATAGCTCACGCTGTAGGTATCTCAGTTCGGTGTAGGTCGTTCGCTCCAAGCTGGGCTGTGTGCACGAACC
CCCCGTTCAGCCCGACCGCTGCGCCTTATCCGGTAACTATCGTCTTGAGTCCAACCCGGTAAGACACGAC
TTATCGCCACTGGCAGCAGCCACTGGTAACAGGATTAGCAGAGCGAGGTATGTAGGCGGTGCTACAGAGT
TCTTGAAGTGGTGGCCTAACTACGGCTACACTAGAAGAACAGTATTTGGTATCTGCGCTCTGCTGAAGCC
AGTTACCTTCGGAAAAAGAGTTGGTAGCTCTTGATCCGGCAAACAAACCACCGCTGGTAGCGGTGGTTTT
TTTGTTTGCAAGCAGCAGATTACGCGCAGAAAAAAAGGATCTCAAGAAGATCCTTTGATCTTTTCTACGG
GGTCTGACGCTCAGTGGAACGAAAACTCACGTTAAGGGATTTTGGTCATGAGATTATCAAAAAGGATCTT
CACCTAGATCCTTTTAAATTAAAAATGAAGTTTTAAATCAATCTAAAGTATATATGAGTAAACTTGGTCT
GACAGTTACCAATGCTTAATCAGTGAGGCACCTATCTCAGCGATCTGTCTATTTCGTTCATCCATAGTTG
CCTGACTCCCCGTCGTGTAGATAACTACGATACGGGAGGGCTTACCATCTGGCCCCAGTGCTGCAATGAT
ACCGCGAGACCCACGCTCACCGGCTCCAGATTTATCAGCAATAAACCAGCCAGCCGGAAGGGCCGAGCGC
AGAAGTGGTCCTGCAACTTTATCCGCCTCCATCCAGTCTATTAATTGTTGCCGGGAAGCTAGAGTAAGTA
GTTCGCCAGTTAATAGTTTGCGCAACGTTGTTGCCATTGCTACAGGCATCGTGGTGTCACGCTCGTCGTT
TGGTATGGCTTCATTCAGCTCCGGTTCCCAACGATCAAGGCGAGTTACATGATCCCCCATGTTGTGCAAA
AAAGCGGTTAGCTCCTTCGGTCCTCCGATCGTTGTCAGAAGTAAGTTGGCCGCAGTGTTATCACTCATGG
TTATGGCAGCACTGCATAATTCTCTTACTGTCATGCCATCCGTAAGATGCTTTTCTGTGACTGGTGAGTA
CTCAACCAAGTCATTCTGAGAATAGTGTATGCGGCGACCGAGTTGCTCTTGCCCGGCGTCAATACGGGAT
AATACCGCGCCACATAGCAGAACTTTAAAAGTGCTCATCATTGGAAAACGTTCTTCGGGGCGAAAACTCT
CAAGGATCTTACCGCTGTTGAGATCCAGTTCGATGTAACCCACTCGTGCACCCAACTGATCTTCAGCATC
TTTTACTTTCACCAGCGTTTCTGGGTGAGCAAAAACAGGAAGGCAAAATGCCGCAAAAAAGGGAATAAGG
GCGACACGGAAATGTTGAATACTCATACTCTTCCTTTTTCAATATTATTGAAGCATTTATCAGGGTTATT
GTCTCATGAGCGGATACATATTTGAATGTATTTAGAAAAATAAACAAATAGGGGTTCCGCGCACATTTCC
CCGAAAAGTGCCACCTGACGTCTAAGAAACCATTATTATCATGACATTAACCTATAAAAATAGGCGTATC
ACGAGGCCCTTTCGTCTCGCGCGTTTCGGTGATGACGGTGAAAACCTCTGACACATGCAGCTCCCGGAGA
CGGTCACAGCTTGTCTGTAAGCGGATGCCGGGAGCAGACAAGCCCGTCAGGGCGCGTCAGCGGGTGTTGG
CGGGTGTCGGGGCTGGCTTAACTATGCGGCATCAGAGCAGATTGTACTGAGAGTGCACCATATGCGGTGT
GAAATACCGCACAGATGCGTAAGGAGAAAATACCGCATCAGGCGCCATTCGCCATTCAGGCTGCGCAACT
GTTGGGAAGGGCGATCGGTGCGGGCCTCTTCGCTATTACGCCAGCTGGCGAAAGGGGGATGTGCTGCAAG
GCGATTAAGTTGGGTAACGCCAGGGTTTTCCCAGTCACGACGTTGTAAAACGACGGCCAGT
Features (pLannotate 1.2.2; 27 found; start..end, strand, type, name):
      6..302     +  CDS            nef (fragment): NEF_HV1BR - Experimental evidence at protein level: Swiss-Prot protein existence level 1. Extracellular Nef protein targets CD4(+) T-lymphocytes for apoptosis by interacting with CXCR4 surface receptors (PubMed:14990729). From Human immunodeficiency virus type 1 group M subtype B (isolate BRU/LAI) (HIV-1).
    350..607     +  LTR            5' LTR (truncated): truncated 5' long terminal repeat (LTR) from HIV-1
    654..779     +  misc_feature   HIV-1 Ψ: packaging signal of human immunodeficiency virus type 1
    763..1126    +  CDS            HIV-1 gag (fragment): gag protein from human immunodeficiency virus 1; gag
   1272..1505    +  misc_feature   RRE: The Rev response element (RRE) of HIV-1 allows for Rev-dependent mRNA export from the nucleus to the cytoplasm.
   1882..1982    +  CDS            Rev (fragment): human immunodeficiency virus 1 (HIV-1) Rev protein; rev; enhances nuclear export of unspliced and incompletely spliced viral mRNAs
   2029..2146    +  misc_feature   cPPT/CTS: central polypurine tract and central termination sequence of HIV-1
   2206..2509    +  enhancer       CMV enhancer: human cytomegalovirus immediate early enhancer
   2510..2713    +  promoter       CMV promoter: human cytomegalovirus (CMV) immediate early promoter
   2819..3007    +  CDS            CD52: CD52_HUMAN - Also known as CDW52, HE5. Experimental evidence at protein level: Swiss-Prot protein existence level 1. May play a role in carrying and orienting carbohydrate, as well as having a more specific role. From Homo sapiens (Human).
   3074..3192    +  CDS            mini-AID (fragment): minimal degron from the auxin-responsive IAA17 protein of Arabidopsis thaliana (Kubota et al., 2013) acts as an auxin-inducible degron (AID) in the presence of TIR1
   3203..3919    +  CDS            mClover3: bright green-yellow fluorescent protein derived from mClover2, with improved photostability (Bajar et al., 2003) mammalian codon-optimized
   3923..4324    +  CDS            nef (fragment): NEF_HV112 - Experimental evidence at protein level: Swiss-Prot protein existence level 1. Extracellular Nef protein targets CD4(+) T-lymphocytes for apoptosis by interacting with CXCR4 surface receptors. From Human immunodeficiency virus type 1 group M subtype B (isolate PCV12) (HIV-1).
   4449..4629    +  LTR            5' LTR (truncated): truncated 5' long terminal repeat (LTR) from HIV-1
   4630..4665    +  misc_feature   MCS (fragment): pUC18/19 multiple cloning site
   4702..4718    -  protein_bind   lac operator: The lac repressor binds to the lac operator to inhibit transcription in E. coli. This inhibition can be relieved by adding lactose or isopropyl-β-D-thiogalactopyranoside (IPTG). lac repressor encoded by lacI
   4726..4756    -  promoter       lac promoter: promoter for the E. coli lac operon
   4771..4792    -  protein_bind   CAP binding site: CAP binding activates transcription in the presence of cAMP. E. coli catabolite activator protein
   4805..4897    -  CDS            lacI (fragment): lac repressor; lacI; The lac repressor binds to the lac operator to inhibit transcription in E. coli. This inhibition can be relieved by adding lactose or isopropyl-β-D-thiogalactopyranoside (IPTG).
   4899..5023    -  rep_origin     RSF ori (fragment): Plasmids containing the RSF 1030 origin of replication can be propagated in E. coli cells that contain additional plasmids with compatible origins.
   5069..5204    +  rep_origin     SV40 ori: SV40 origin of replication
   5267..5855    -  rep_origin     ori: high-copy-number ColE1/pMB1/pBR322/pUC origin of replication
   6026..6886    -  CDS            AmpR: β-lactamase; bla; confers resistance to ampicillin, carbenicillin, and related antibiotics
   6887..6991    -  promoter       AmpR promoter: bla
   7086..7121    +  CDS            rop (fragment): Rop protein, which maintains plasmids at low copy number; rop
   7223..7322    +  misc_feature   bom (fragment): basis of mobility region from pBR322
   7328..4       -  CDS            lacZα (fragment) (across the origin): LacZα fragment of β-galactosidase; lacZ fragment
