[The description below was written by a language model from this plasmid's Addgene catalogue record and pLannotate feature annotations shown in this document.]
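Description:
pUCHR-CD5Flag2-P2A-smAID-mClover is an HIV-1-based lentiviral transfer vector of about 7.5 kb built on the pUCHR backbone. It is propagated in E. coli as a high-copy plasmid through a ColE1/pUC-type origin and selected with ampicillin via the β-lactamase gene. The backbone also carries an SV40 origin and remnants of pUC and pBR322 sequences (lac promoter/operator, lacZα, rop and bom fragments). The viral portion consists of HIV-1 LTR sequences flanking the Ψ packaging signal with an adjoining gag fragment, the Rev response element for Rev-dependent export of the genomic RNA, and the cPPT/CTS element, which aids nuclear import of the reverse-transcribed genome. Nef-derived fragments lie next to the LTR regions. No WPRE and no mammalian drug-selection marker are annotated.

The payload is a 1.1 kb bicistronic cassette driven by an internal CMV enhancer/promoter and cloned between EcoRI and PspXI sites. The first open reading frame is annotated as human CD52, a small GPI-anchored surface protein. According to the construct name and stated purpose, it displays Flag epitopes on the cell surface, although the Flag tags and the P2A are not annotated separately. The P2A peptide separates this product from the second, a shortened auxin-inducible degron derived from Arabidopsis IAA17 fused to the N-terminus of the monomeric green fluorescent protein mClover3. Transduced cells can therefore be identified or sorted by surface Flag staining, while the green reporter should be degraded on auxin addition in cells that supply TIR1, which this vector does not encode. The associated work concerns GPI-anchored epitope tags for isolating gene-edited cells. The depositor and sequencing-derived records differ by a few bases, mostly around the CMV promoter, but show the same architecture.
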