Addgene plasmid #110657: pUCHR-CD5Flag2-P2A-smAID-mClover
Purpose: Lentiviral vector expressing cell surface Flag-tag and monomeric GFP N-terminaly fused with auxin inducible degron
Depositing lab: Dmitriy Mazurov. Depositing organization: Institute of Gene Biology (RAS). Publication: Isolation of gene-edited cells via knock-in of short glycophosphatidylinositol-anchored epitope tags. Zotova A, Pichugin A, Atemasova A, Knyazhanskaya E, Lopatukhina E, Mitkin N, Holmuhamedov E, Gottikh M, Kuprash D, Filatov A, Mazurov D. Sci Rep. 2019 Feb 28;9(1):3132. doi: 10.1038/s41598-019-40219-z. PubMed 30816313.
Backbone
  Vector backbone: pUCHR
  Total vector size (bp): 7490
  Vector type: Lentiviral
Growth in bacteria
  Bacterial resistance: Ampicillin, 100 μg/mL
  Growth temperature: 37°C
  Growth strain: NEB Stable
  Copy number: High Copy
Gene/Insert
  Gene/Insert name: CD5Flag2-P2A-AID-mClover
  Species: H. sapiens (human), Synthetic
  Insert size (bp): 1122
  Promoter: CMV
  Cloning method: Restriction Enzyme; 5′ cloning site EcoR I (not destroyed); 3′ cloning site Psp XI (not destroyed)
  Sequencing primers: 5′ CCACGCTGTTTTGACCTCCATAG; 3′ GTGGCTAAGATCTACAGCTGCC
Terms and licenses: Academic/Nonprofit Terms; Industry Terms: Not Available to Industry
How to cite: pUCHR-CD5Flag2-P2A-smAID-mClover was a gift from Dmitriy Mazurov (Addgene plasmid # 110657 ; http://n2t.net/addgene:110657 ; RRID:Addgene_110657)
